>Addgene plasmid #178011 | pBAD-HisD-mNG-Ec-Kbp-D9N | addgene full sequence | sequence record 351345 | Addgene NGS Result
GCCATTCAGAGAAGAAACCAATTGTCCATATTGCATCAGACATTGCCGTCACTGCGTCTTTTACTGGCTC
TTCTCGCTAACCAAACCGGTAACCCCGCTTATTAAAAGCATTCTGTAACAAAGCGGGACCAAAGCCATGA
CAAAAACGCGTAACAAAAGTGTCTATAATCACGGCAGAAAAGTCCACATTGATTATTTGCACGGCGTCAC
ACTTTGCTATGCCATAGCATTTTTATCCATAAGATTAGCGGATCCTACCTGACGCTTTTTATCGCAACTC
TCTACTGTTTCTCCATACCCGTTTTTTGGGCTAACAGGAGGAATTAACCATGGGGAGCCACCATCACCAT
CACCATGGCAGATCTATGGTCTCAAAGGGAGAGGAGGAAAACATGGCTAGTCTGCCTGCTACCCACGAAC
TGCATATTTTTGGCTCCATAAATGGCATCGATTTCGACATGGTAGGCCAAGGCACCGGTAATCCAAACGA
CGGCTATGAGGAGCTGAACCTGAAGTCCACCATGGGCGATCTGCAGTTCAGTCCCTGGATCCTGGTGCCG
CACATTGGGTACGGGTTTCACCAGTATCTTCCCTATCCAGACGGGATGTCACCATTTCAGGCTGCAATGG
TCGACGGGTCCGGATACCAAGTGCACCGCACTATGCAGTTTGAGGACGGTGCCTCACTGACCGTGAATTA
CAGATACACCTACGAAGGATCACATATCAAAGGGGAAGCTCAGGTGGAGGGCACTGGGTTCCCAGCTGAC
GGCCCTGTGATGACAAATTCCCTGACAGCCGAGGCCCACGGCCTGTTCAACTTCGTGAAGAACGCCGGCG
AGAAGCTGTGGGATGCCGTGACAGGCCAGCACGACAAGGACGACCAGGCCAAGAAGGTGCAGGAACACCT
GAACAAGACCGGCATCCCCGACGCCGACAAAGTGAACATCCAGATCGCCGACGGCAAGGCCACAGTGACA
GGCGACGGACTGAGCCAGGAAGCCAAAGAAAAGATCCTGGTGGCCGTGGGCAACATCAGCGGAATCGCCA
GCGTGGACGATCAAGTGAAAACCGCCACCCCTGCCACCGCCAGCCAGTTCTACACAGTGAAGTCCGGCGA
CACCCTGAGCGCCATCAGCAAACAGGTGTACGGCAACGCCAACCTGTACAACAAGATTTTCGAGGCCAAC
AAGCCCATGCTGAAGTCCCCCGACAAAATCTACCCCGGCCAGGTGCTGAGAATCCCCGAGGAAATGTACT
TCGCTGACTGGTGCGTATCCAAGAAGACTTGCCCCAATGATAAGACTATCGTCTCCACATTTAAGTGGGC
TTTTATCACCGACAACGGCAAACGCTACCGGTCTACCGCTCGCACCACATACACATTCGCCAAGCCAATG
GCCGCAAATTACCTCAAAAATCAGCCGATGTATGTCTTTCGGAAAACAGAGCTGAAACATTCTAAGACCG
AACTGAATTTTAAAGAGTGGCAAAAGGCCTTTACGGACGTGATGGGCATGGACGAGCTGTATAAGTAATA
AGAATTCGAAGCTTGGCTGTTTTGGTGGATGAGAGAAGATTTTCAGCCTGATACAGATTAAATCAGAACG
CAGAAGCGGTCTGATAAAACAGAATTTGCCTGGCGGCAGTAGCGCGGTGGTCCCACCTGACCCCATGCCG
AACTCAGAAGTGAAACGCCGTAGCGCCGATGGTAGTGTGGGGTCTCCCCATGCGAGAGTAGGGAACTGCC
AGGCATCAAATAAAACGAAAGGCTCAGTCGAAAGACTGGGCCTTTCGTTTTATCTGTTGTTTGTCGGTGA
ACGCTCTCCTGAGTAGGACAAATCCGCCGGGAGCGGATTTGAACGTTGCGAAGCAACGGCCCGGAGGGTG
GCGGGCAGGACGCCCGCCATAAACTGCCAGGCATCAAATTAAGCAGAAGGCCATCCTGACGGATGGCCTT
TTTGCGTTTCTACAAACTCTTTTGTTTATTTTTCTAAATACATTCAAATATGTATCCGCTCATGAGACAA
TAACCCTGATAAATGCTTCAATAATATTGAAAAAGGAAGAGTATGAGTATTCAACATTTCCGTGTCGCCC
TTATTCCCTTTTTTGCGGCATTTTGCCTTCCTGTTTTTGCTCACCCAGAAACGCTGGTGAAAGTAAAAGA
TGCTGAAGATCAGTTGGGTGCACGAGTGGGTTACATCGAACTGGATCTCAACAGCGGTAAGATCCTTGAG
AGTTTTCGCCCCGAAGAACGTTTTCCAATGATGAGCACTTTTAAAGTTCTGCTATGTGGCGCGGTATTAT
CCCGTGTTGACGCCGGGCAAGAGCAACTCGGTCGCCGCATACACTATTCTCAGAATGACTTGGTTGAGTA
CTCACCAGTCACAGAAAAGCATCTTACGGATGGCATGACAGTAAGAGAATTATGCAGTGCTGCCATAACC
ATGAGTGATAACACTGCGGCCAACTTACTTCTGACAACGATCGGAGGACCGAAGGAGCTAACCGCTTTTT
TGCACAACATGGGGGATCATGTAACTCGCCTTGATCGTTGGGAACCGGAGCTGAATGAAGCCATACCAAA
CGACGAGCGTGACACCACGATGCCTGTAGCAATGGCAACAACGTTGCGCAAACTATTAACTGGCGAACTA
CTTACTCTAGCTTCCCGGCAACAATTAATAGACTGGATGGAGGCGGATAAAGTTGCAGGACCACTTCTGC
GCTCGGCCCTTCCGGCTGGCTGGTTTATTGCTGATAAATCTGGAGCCGGTGAGCGTGGGTCTCGCGGTAT
CATTGCAGCACTGGGGCCAGATGGTAAGCCCTCCCGTATCGTAGTTATCTACACGACGGGGAGTCAGGCA
ACTATGGATGAACGAAATAGACAGATCGCTGAGATAGGTGCCTCACTGATTAAGCATTGGTAACTGTCAG
ACCAAGTTTACTCATATATACTTTAGATTGATTTAAAACTTCATTTTTAATTTAAAAGGATCTAGGTGAA
GATCCTTTTTGATAATCTCATGACCAAAATCCCTTAACGTGAGTTTTCGTTCCACTGAGCGTCAGACCCC
GTAGAAAAGATCAAAGGATCTTCTTGAGATCCTTTTTTTCTGCGCGTAATCTGCTGCTTGCAAACAAAAA
AACCACCGCTACCAGCGGTGGTTTGTTTGCCGGATCAAGAGCTACCAACTCTTTTTCCGAAGGTAACTGG
CTTCAGCAGAGCGCAGATACCAAATACTGTCCTTCTAGTGTAGCCGTAGTTAGGCCACCACTTCAAGAAC
TCTGTAGCACCGCCTACATACCTCGCTCTGCTAATCCTGTTACCAGTGGCTGCTGCCAGTGGCGATAAGT
CGTGTCTTACCGGGTTGGACTCAAGACGATAGTTACCGGATAAGGCGCAGCGGTCGGGCTGAACGGGGGG
TTCGTGCACACAGCCCAGCTTGGAGCGAACGACCTACACCGAACTGAGATACCTACAGCGTGAGCTATGA
GAAAGCGCCACGCTTCCCGAAGGGAGAAAGGCGGACAGGTATCCGGTAAGCGGCAGGGTCGGAACAGGAG
AGCGCACGAGGGAGCTTCCAGGGGGAAACGCCTGGTATCTTTATAGTCCTGTCGGGTTTCGCCACCTCTG
ACTTGAGCGTCGATTTTTGTGATGCTCGTCAGGGGGGCGGAGCCTATGGAAAAACGCCAGCAACGCGGCC
TTTTTACGGTTCCTGGCCTTTTGCTGGCCTTTTGCTCACATGTTCTTTCCTGCGTTATCCCCTGATTCTG
TGGATAACCGTATTACCGCCTTTGAGTGAGCTGATACCGCTCGCCGCAGCCGAACGACCGAGCGCAGCGA
GTCAGTGAGCGAGGAAGCGGAAGAGCGCCTGATGCGGTATTTTCTCCTTACGCATCTGTGCGGTATTTCA
CACCGCATATGGTGCACTCTCAGTACAATCTGCTCTGATGCCGCATAGTTAAGCCAGTATACACTCCGCT
ATCGCTACGTGACTGGGTCATGGCTGCGCCCCGACACCCGCCAACACCCGCTGACGCGCCCTGACGGGCT
TGTCTGCTCCCGGCATCCGCTTACAGACAAGCTGTGACCGTCTCCGGGAGCTGCATGTGTCAGAGGTTTT
CACCGTCATCACCGAAACGCGCGAGGCAGCAGATCAATTCGCGCGCGAAGGCGAAGCGGCATGCATAATG
TGCCTGTCAAATGGACGAAGCAGGGATTCTGCAAACCCTATGCTACTCCGTCAAGCCGTCAATTGTCTGA
TTCGTTACCAATTATGACAACTTGACGGCTACATCATTCACTTTTTCTTCACAACCGGCACGGAACTCGC
TCGGGCTGGCCCCGGTGCATTTTTTAAATACCCGCGAGAAATAGAGTTGATCGTCAAAACCAACATTGCG
ACCGACGGTGGCGATAGGCATCCGGGTGGTGCTCAAAAGCAGCTTCGCCTGGCTGATACGTTGGTCCTCG
CGCCAGCTTAAGACGCTAATCCCTAACTGCTGGCGGAAAAGATGTGACAGACGCGACGGCGACAAGCAAA
CATGCTGTGCGACGCTGGCGATATCAAAATTGCTGTCTGCCAGGTGATCGCTGATGTACTGACAAGCCTC
GCGTACCCGATTATCCATCGGTGGATGGAGCGACTCGTTAATCGCTTCCATGCGCCGCAGTAACAATTGC
TCAAGCAGATTTATCGCCAGCAGCTCCGAATAGCGCCCTTCCCCTTGCCCGGCGTTAATGATTTGCCCAA
ACAGGTCGCTGAAATGCGGCTGGTGCGCTTCATCCGGGCGAAAGAACCCCGTATTGGCAAATATTGACGG
CCAGTTAAGCCATTCATGCCAGTAGGCGCGCGGACGAAAGTAAACCCACTGGTGATACCATTCGCGAGCC
TCCGGATGACGACCGTAGTGATGAATCTCTCCTGGCGGGAACAGCAAAATATCACCCGGTCGGCAAACAA
ATTCTCGTCCCTGATTTTTCACCACCCCCTGACCGCGAATGGTGAGATTGAGAATATAACCTTTCATTCC
CAGCGGTCGGTCGATAAAAAAATCGAGATAACCGTTGGCCTCAATCGGCGTTAAACCCGCCACCAGATGG
GCATTAAACGAGTATCCCGGCAGCAGGGGATCATTTTGCGCTTCAGCCATACTTTTCATACTCCC
Features (pLannotate 1.2.2; 14 found; start..end, strand, type, name):
     12..296     +  promoter       araBAD promoter: araBAD; promoter of the L-arabinose operon of E. coli; the araC regulatory gene is transcribed in the opposite direction (Guzman et al., 1995)
    339..356     +  CDS            6xHis: 6xHis affinity tag
    366..800     +  CDS            mNeonGreen (fragment): mNeonGreen is a basic (constitutively fluorescent) green/yellow fluorescent protein published in 2013, derived from Branchiostoma lanceolatum. It is reported to be a very rapidly-maturing monomer with moderate acid sensitivity.
    810..1253    +  CDS            kbp: KBP_ECOLI - Also known as ygaU, yzzM. Experimental evidence at protein level: Swiss-Prot protein existence level 1. Highly specific potassium binding protein that is required for normal growth in the presence of high levels of external K(+). May act as a sensor of cytoplasmic K(+) concentration. Binds a single K(+) ion, which induces a large conformational change. Can also bind the larger alkali metal ions Rb(+) and Cs(+), and NH(4)(+) (PubMed:27112601). May be involved in the regulation of peptidoglycan cross-linking (PubMed:25422305). From Escherichia coli (strain K12).
   1263..1535    +  CDS            mNeonGreen (fragment): mNeonGreen is a basic (constitutively fluorescent) green/yellow fluorescent protein published in 2013, derived from Branchiostoma lanceolatum. It is reported to be a very rapidly-maturing monomer with moderate acid sensitivity.
   1638..1753    +  ncRNA          5S rRNA: Accession: RF00001 - 5S ribosomal RNA
   1757..1843    +  terminator     rrnB T1 terminator: Escherichia coli rrnB; transcription terminator T1 from the E. coli rrnB gene
   1935..1962    +  terminator     rrnB T2 terminator: transcription terminator T2 from the E. coli rrnB gene
   1981..2072    +  promoter       AmpR promoter: bla
   2073..2933    +  CDS            AmpR: β-lactamase; bla; confers resistance to ampicillin, carbenicillin, and related antibiotics
   3104..3692    +  rep_origin     ori: high-copy-number ColE1/pMB1/pBR322/pUC origin of replication
   3878..4018    -  misc_feature   bom: basis of mobility region from pBR322
   4120..4160    -  CDS            rop (fragment): Rop protein, which maintains plasmids at low copy number; rop
   4282..5160    -  CDS            araC: L-arabinose regulatory protein; araC
