[The description below was written by a language model from this plasmid's Addgene catalogue record and pLannotate feature annotations shown in this document.]
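Description:
pBAD-HisD-mNG-Ec-Kbp-D9N is a 5,175 bp bacterial expression plasmid built on the pBAD-HisD backbone for arabinose-inducible production of a genetically encoded green fluorescent potassium indicator in E. coli. It is propagated through a ColE1/pMB1-family origin accompanied by the pBR322 bom region. Only a short fragment of rop is annotated, and the catalogue lists the plasmid as low copy even though the automated annotation labels this origin class high-copy. Selection is by ampicillin resistance from the bla gene under its own promoter. The araC regulator is encoded divergently from the araBAD promoter, so transcription of the insert is repressed in the absence of L-arabinose and switched on when it is added. The rrnB T1 and T2 terminators, preceded by a 5S rRNA segment carried over from the rrnB operon, close the transcription unit.

The roughly 1.2 kb synthetic insert encodes an N-terminal 6xHis tag followed by a single-fluorophore sensor in which the E. coli potassium-binding protein Kbp is inserted between two fragments of mNeonGreen. Kbp binds a single K+ ion and undergoes a large conformational change, and placing it within the fluorescent protein is the usual way such a change is coupled to the fluorescence output. This version is the D9N point mutant of the KRaION1 indicator, from work aimed at tuning the sensitivity of potassium indicators by structure-guided mutation and genome mining. The record does not state how the substitution alters the sensor's properties. The construct suits bacterial expression of the sensor, and the His tag allows affinity purification for in vitro characterisation.
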