Addgene plasmid #178011: pBAD-HisD-mNG-Ec-Kbp-D9N
Purpose: Bacterial expression of green fluorescent potassium indicator mNG-Ec-Kbp-D9N (KRaION1 mutant D9N)
Depositing lab: Edward Boyden. Depositing organization: Massachusetts Institute of Technology. Publication: Tuning the Sensitivity of Genetically Encoded Fluorescent Potassium Indicators through Structure-Guided and Genome Mining Strategies. Torres Cabán CC, Yang M, Lai C, Yang L, Subach FV, Smith BO, Piatkevich KD, Boyden ES. ACS Sens. 2022 May 27;7(5):1336-1346. doi: 10.1021/acssensors.1c02201. Epub 2022 Apr 15. PubMed 35427452.
Backbone
  Vector backbone: pBAD-HisD
  Backbone size w/o insert (bp): 4002
  Total vector size (bp): 5175
  Vector type: Bacterial Expression
Growth in bacteria
  Bacterial resistance: Ampicillin, 100 μg/mL
  Growth temperature: 37°C
  Growth strain: DH5alpha
  Copy number: Low Copy
Gene/Insert
  Gene/Insert name: mNG-Ec-Kbp-D9N
  Species: Synthetic
  Insert size (bp): 1173
  GenBank ID: OK187806
  Promoter: araB
  Cloning method: Ligation Independent Cloning
  Sequencing primers: 5′ pBAD-Fw; 3′ pBAD-Rv
Terms and licenses: Academic/Nonprofit Terms; Industry Terms: Not Available to Industry
Depositor comments: Please visit https://www.biorxiv.org/content/10.1101/2021.10.07.463355v1 for bioRxiv preprint.
How to cite: pBAD-HisD-mNG-Ec-Kbp-D9N was a gift from Edward Boyden (Addgene plasmid # 178011 ; http://n2t.net/addgene:178011 ; RRID:Addgene_178011)
